>Addgene plasmid #13236 | pc3XB-ZF102 | depositor full sequence | sequence record 7585 | Author sequence
GACGGATCGGGAGATCTCCCGATCCCCTATGGTGCACTCTCAGTACAATCTGCTCTGATGCCGCATAGTT
AAGCCAGTATCTGCTCCCTGCTTGTGTGTTGGAGGTCGCTGAGTAGTGCGCGAGCAAAATTTAAGCTACA
ACAAGGCAAGGCTTGACCGACAATTGCATGAAGAATCTGCTTAGGGTTAGGCGTTTTGCGCTGCTTCGCG
ATGTACGGGCCAGATATACGCGTTGACATTGATTATTGACTAGTTATTAATAGTAATCAATTACGGGGTC
ATTAGTTCATAGCCCATATATGGAGTTCCGCGTTACATAACTTACGGTAAATGGCCCGCCTGGCTGACCG
CCCAACGACCCCCGCCCATTGACGTCAATAATGACGTATGTTCCCATAGTAACGCCAATAGGGACTTTCC
ATTGACGTCAATGGGTGGAGTATTTACGGTAAACTGCCCACTTGGCAGTACATCAAGTGTATCATATGCC
AAGTACGCCCCCTATTGACGTCAATGACGGTAAATGGCCCGCCTGGCATTATGCCCAGTACATGACCTTA
TGGGACTTTCCTACTTGGCAGTACATCTACGTATTAGTCATCGCTATTACCATGGTGATGCGGTTTTGGC
AGTACATCAATGGGCGTGGATAGCGGTTTGACTCACGGGGATTTCCAAGTCTCCACCCCATTGACGTCAA
TGGGAGTTTGTTTTGGCACCAAAATCAACGGGACTTTCCAAAATGTCGTAACAACTCCGCCCCATTGACG
CAAATGGGCGGTAGGCGTGTACGGTGGGAGGTCTATATAAGCAGAGCTCTCTGGCTAACTAGAGAACCCA
CTGCTTACTGGCTTATCGAAATTAATACGACTCACTATAGGGAGACCCAAGCTGGCTAGCGTTTAAACGG
GCCCTCTAGACCCGGGGAGAAGCCTTACAAATGCCCAGAATGTGGAAAGAGTTTTAGCAGGAATGATGCA
CTCACAGAACACCAGAGAACACATACCGGTGGATCCTCTGCACAGTAGTAAGCTTAAGTTTAAACCGCTG
ATCAGCCTCGACTGTGCCTTCTAGTTGCCAGCCATCTGTTGTTTGCCCCTCCCCCGTGCCTTCCTTGACC
CTGGAAGGTGCCACTCCCACTGTCCTTTCCTAATAAAATGAGGAAATTGCATCGCATTGTCTGAGTAGGT
GTCATTCTATTCTGGGGGGTGGGGTGGGGCAGGACAGCAAGGGGGAGGATTGGGAAGACAATAGCAGGCA
TGCTGGGGATGCGGTGGGCTCTATGGCTTCTGAGGCGGAAAGAACCAGCTGGGGCTCTAGGGGGTATCCC
C
[124 nt withheld, positions 1332-1455]
C
[91 nt withheld, positions 1457-1547]
A
[49 nt withheld, positions 1549-1597]
CCTTTGACGTTGGAGTCCACGTTCTTT
[37 nt withheld, positions 1625-1661]
ACCCTATCTCGGTCTATTCTTTTGATTTATAAGGGATTTTGCCGATTTCGGCCTATTGGTTAAAAAATGA
GCTGATTTAACAAAAATTTAACGCGAATTAATTCTGTGGAATGTGTGTCAGTTAGGGTGTGGAAAGTCCC
CAGGCTCCCCAGCAGGCAGAAGTATGCAAAGCATGCATCTCAATTAGTCAGCAACCAGGTGTGGAAAGTC
CCCAGGCTCCCCAGCAGGCAGAAGTATGCAAAGCATGCATCTCAATTAGTCAGCAACCATAGTCCCGCCC
CTAACTCCGCCCATCCCGCCCCTAACTCCGCCCAGTTCCGCCCATTCTCCGCCCCATGGCTGACTAATTT
TTTTTATTTATGCAGAGGCCGAGGCCGCCTCTGCCTCTGAGCTATTCCAGAAGTAGTGAGGAGGCTTTTT
TGGAGGCCTAGGCTTTTGCAAAAAGCTCCCGGCCGGGAGCTTGTATATCCATTTTCGGATCTGATCAAGA
GACAGGATGAGGATCGTTTCGCATGATTGAACAAGATGGATTGCACGCAGGTTCTCCGGCCGCTTGGGTG
GAGAGGCTATTCGGCTATGACTGGGCACAACAGACAATCGGCTGCTCTGATGCCGCCGTGTTCCGGCTGT
CAGCGCAGGGGCGCCCGGTTCTTTTTGTCAAGACCGACCTGTCCGGTGCCCTGAATGAACTGCAGGACGA
GGCAGCGCGGCTATCGTGGCTGGCCACGACGGGCGTTCCTTGCGCAGCTGTGCTCGACGTTGTCACTGAA
GCGGGAAGGGACTGGCTGCTATTGGGCGAAGTGCCGGGGCAGGATCTCCTGTCATCTCACCTTGCTCCTG
CCGAGAAAGTATCCATCATGGCTGATGCAATGCGGCGGCTGCATACGCTTGATCCGGCTACCTGCCCATT
CGACCACCAAGCGAAACATCGCATCGAGCGAGCACGTACTCGGATGGAAGCCGGTCTTGTCGATCAGGAT
GATCTGGACGAAGAGCATCAGGGGCTCGCGCCAGCCGAACTGTTCGCCAGGCTCAAGGCGCGCATGCCCG
ACGGCGAGGATCTCGTCGTGACCCATGGCGATGCCTGCTTGCCGAATATCATGGTGGAAAATGGCCGCTT
TTCTGGATTCATCGACTGTGGCCGGCTGGGTGTGGCGGACCGCTATCAGGACATAGCGTTGGCTACCCGT
GATATTGCTGAAGAGCTTGGCGGCGAATGGGCTGACCGCTTCCTCGTGCTTTACGGTATCGCCGCTCCCG
ATTCGCAGCGCATCGCCTTCTATCGCCTTCTTGACGAGTTCTTCTGAGCGGGACTCTGGGGTTCGAAATG
ACCGACCAAGCGACGCCCAACCTGCCATCACGAGATTTCGATTCCACCGCCGCCTTCTATGAAAGGTTGG
GCTTCGGAATCGTTTTCCGGGACGCCGGCTGGATGATCCTCCAGCGCGGGGATCTCATGCTGGAGTTCTT
CGCCCACCCCAACTTGTTTATTGCAGCTTATAATGGTTACAAATAAAGCAATAGCATCACAAATTTCACA
AATAAAGCATTTTTTTCACTGCATTCTAGTTGTGGTTTGTCCAAACTCATCAATGTATCTTATCATGTCT
GTATACCGTCGACCTCTAGCTAGAGCTTGGCGTAATCATGGTCATAGCTGTTTCCTGTGTGAAATTGTTA
TCCGCTCACAATTCCACACAACATACGAGCCGGAAGCATAAAGTGTAAAGCCTGGGGTGCCTAATGAGTG
AGCTAACTCACATTAATTGCGTTGCGCTCACTGCCCGCTTTCCAGTCGGGAAACCTGTCGTGCCAGCTGC
ATTAATGAATCGGCCAACGCGCGGGGAGAGGCGGTTTGCGTATTGGGCGCTCTTCCGCTTCCTCGCTCAC
TGACTCGCTGCGCTCGGTCGTTCGGCTGCGGCGAGCGGTATCAGCTCACTCAAAGGCGGTAATACGGTTA
TCCACAGAATCAGGGGATAACGCAGGAAAGAACATGTGAGCAAAAGGCCAGCAAAAGGCCAGGAACCGTA
AAAAGGCCGCGTTGCTGGCGTTTTTCCATAGGCTCCGCCCCCCTGACGAGCATCACAAAAATCGACGCTC
AAGTCAGAGGTGGCGAAACCCGACAGGACTATAAAGATACCAGGCGTTTCCCCCTGGAAGCTCCCTCGTG
CGCTCTCCTGTTCCGACCCTGCCGCTTACCGGATACCTGTCCGCCTTTCTCCCTTCGGGAAGCGTGGCGC
TTTCTCATAGCTCACGCTGTAGGTATCTCAGTTCGGTGTAGGTCGTTCGCTCCAAGCTGGGCTGTGTGCA
CGAACCCCCCGTTCAGCCCGACCGCTGCGCCTTATCCGGTAACTATCGTCTTGAGTCCAACCCGGTAAGA
CACGACTTATCGCCACTGGCAGCAGCCACTGGTAACAGGATTAGCAGAGCGAGGTATGTAGGCGGTGCTA
CAGAGTTCTTGAAGTGGTGGCCTAACTACGGCTACACTAGAAGAACAGTATTTGGTATCTGCGCTCTGCT
GAAGCCAGTTACCTTCGGAAAAAGAGTTGGTAGCTCTTGATCCGGCAAACAAACCACCGCTGGTAGCGGT
TTTTTTGTTTGCAAGCAGCAGATTACGCGCAGAAAAAAAGGATCTCAAGAAGATCCTTTGATCTTTTCTA
CGGGGTCTGACGCTCAGTGGAACGAAAACTCACGTTAAGGGATTTTGGTCATGAGATTATCAAAAAGGAT
CTTCACCTAGATCCTTTTAAATTAAAAATGAAGTTTTAAATCAATCTAAAGTATATATGAGTAAACTTGG
TCTGACAGTTACCAATGCTTAATCAGTGAGGCACCTATCTCAGCGATCTGTCTATTTCGTTCATCCATAG
TTGCCTGACTCCCCGTCGTGTAGATAACTACGATACGGGAGGGCTTACCATCTGGCCCCAGTGCTGCAAT
GATACCGCGAGACCCACGCTCACCGGCTCCAGATTTATCAGCAATAAACCAGCCAGCCGGAAGGGCCGAG
CGCAGAAGTGGTCCTGCAACTTTATCCGCCTCCATCCAGTCTATTAATTGTTGCCGGGAAGCTAGAGTAA
GTAGTTCGCCAGTTAATAGTTTGCGCAACGTTGTTGCCATTGCTACAGGCATCGTGGTGTCACGCTCGTC
GTTTGGTATGGCTTCATTCAGCTCCGGTTCCCAACGATCAAGGCGAGTTACATGATCCCCCATGTTGTGC
AAAAAAGCGGTTAGCTCCTTCGGTCCTCCGATCGTTGTCAGAAGTAAGTTGGCCGCAGTGTTATCACTCA
TGGTTATGGCAGCACTGCATAATTCTCTTACTGTCATGCCATCCGTAAGATGCTTTTCTGTGACTGGTGA
GTACTCAACCAAGTCATTCTGAGAATAGTGTATGCGGCGACCGAGTTGCTCTTGCCCGGCGTCAATACGG
GATAATACCGCGCCACATAGCAGAACTTTAAAAGTGCTCATCATTGGAAAACGTTCTTCGGGGCGAAAAC
TCTCAAGGATCTTACCGCTGTTGAGATCCAGTTCGATGTAACCCACTCGTGCACCCAACTGATCTTCAGC
ATCTTTTACTTTCACCAGCGTTTCTGGGTGAGCAAAAACAGGAAGGCAAAATGCCGCAAAAAAGGGAATA
AGGGCGACACGGAAATGTTGAATACTCATACTCTTCCTTTTTCAATATTATTGAAGCATTTATCAGGGTT
ATTGTCTCATGAGCGGATACATATTTGAATGTATTTAGAAAAATAAACAAATAGGGGTTCCGCGCACATT
TCCCCGAAAAGTGCCACCTGACGTC
Features (pLannotate 1.2.2; 20 found; start..end, strand, type, name):
     28..80      -  misc_feature   bom (fragment): basis of mobility region from pBR322
    235..614     +  enhancer       CMV enhancer: human cytomegalovirus immediate early enhancer
    615..818     +  promoter       CMV promoter: human cytomegalovirus (CMV) immediate early promoter
    814..847     +  LTR            5' LTR (truncated) (fragment): truncated 5' long terminal repeat (LTR) from HIV-1
    863..881     +  promoter       T7 promoter: promoter for bacteriophage T7 RNA polymerase
    927..1019    +  CDS            Znf22 (fragment): ZNF22_MOUSE - Also known as Krox25, Krox26, Zfp422. Experimental evidence at protein level: Swiss-Prot protein existence level 1. Binds DNA through the consensus sequence 5'-CAATG-3'. May be involved in transcriptional regulation and may play a role in tooth formation. From Mus musculus (Mouse).
   1062..1286    +  polyA_signal   bGH poly(A) signal: bovine growth hormone polyadenylation signal
   1290..1311    +  promoter       SV40 promoter (fragment): SV40 enhancer and early promoter
   1332..1760    +  rep_origin     f1 ori (sequence partly withheld): f1 bacteriophage origin of replication; arrow indicates direction of (+) strand synthesis
   1774..2103    +  promoter       SV40 promoter: SV40 enhancer and early promoter
   2174..2965    +  CDS            neo: KKA2_KLEPN - Also known as kan, nptII. Experimental evidence at protein level: Swiss-Prot protein existence level 1. Resistance to kanamycin, neomycin, paromomycin, ribostamycin, butirosin and gentamicin B. From Klebsiella pneumoniae.
   2989..3147    +  CDS            ble (fragment): BLE_KLEPN - Experimental evidence at protein level: Swiss-Prot protein existence level 1. Binding protein with a strong affinity to the bleomycin family of antibiotics. Binds to CL990; an antimitotic-antibiotic compound. From Klebsiella pneumoniae.
   3142..3263    +  polyA_signal   SV40 poly(A) signal: SV40 polyadenylation signal
   3336..3352    -  protein_bind   lac operator: The lac repressor binds to the lac operator to inhibit transcription in E. coli. This inhibition can be relieved by adding lactose or isopropyl-β-D-thiogalactopyranoside (IPTG). lac repressor encoded by lacI
   3360..3390    -  promoter       lac promoter: promoter for the E. coli lac operon
   3405..3426    -  protein_bind   CAP binding site: CAP binding activates transcription in the presence of cAMP. E. coli catabolite activator protein
   3439..3531    -  CDS            lacI (fragment): lac repressor; lacI; The lac repressor binds to the lac operator to inhibit transcription in E. coli. This inhibition can be relieved by adding lactose or isopropyl-β-D-thiogalactopyranoside (IPTG).
   3714..4299    -  rep_origin     ori: high-copy-number ColE1/pMB1/pBR322/pUC origin of replication
   4470..5330    -  CDS            AmpR: β-lactamase; bla; confers resistance to ampicillin, carbenicillin, and related antibiotics
   5331..5435    -  promoter       AmpR promoter: bla
