[The description below was written by a language model from this plasmid's Addgene catalogue record and pLannotate feature annotations shown in this document.]
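Description:
pc3XB-ZF102 is a module-archive plasmid from the Zinc Finger Consortium Modular Assembly Kit v1.0, built on pc3XB, a modified version of the pcDNA3 mammalian expression vector. It carries a single engineered zinc finger, ZF102, as a roughly 90 bp insert cloned between XbaI and BamHI sites, both of which remain intact. The finger derives from the Barbas module set and is designed to recognise the DNA triplet CTG. The automated annotation labels this short coding region as a fragment of mouse Znf22. This most likely reflects sequence similarity among C2H2 zinc finger frameworks, not the insert's actual origin.

The insert sits downstream of the CMV immediate-early enhancer and promoter and a T7 promoter, which also serves as the sequencing primer site, and it is followed by the bovine growth hormone polyadenylation signal. The rest of the 5,466 nt plasmid is typical of pcDNA3. An SV40 early promoter drives the neomycin phosphotransferase gene with an SV40 poly(A) signal, allowing G418 selection in mammalian cells. An f1 origin permits single-stranded DNA production, and a high-copy ColE1/pUC origin and β-lactamase gene support propagation under ampicillin selection in E. coli. Small annotated fragments, such as the bom, truncated HIV-1 LTR, ble and lac elements, appear to be backbone remnants or similarity hits with no apparent functional role.

The plasmid serves as a standardised source of one finger module. In the kit's modular assembly scheme, individual fingers are excised and joined by restriction cloning into multi-finger arrays, which are then used to engineer zinc finger nucleases for chosen target sites.
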