>Addgene plasmid #13236 | pc3XB-ZF102 | addgene partial sequence | sequence record 19620 | CMV-F 5'-CGCAAATGGGCGGTAGGCGTG-3'
GCAGAGCTCTCTGGCTACTAGAGAACCCACTGCTTACTGGCTTATCGAAATTAATACGACTCACTATAGG
GAGACCCAAGCTGGCTAGCGTTTAAACGGGCCCTCTAGACCCGGGGAGAAGCCTTACAAATGCCCAGAAT
GTGGAAAGAGTTTTAGCAGGAATGATGCACTCACAGAACACCAGAGAACACATACCGGTGGATCCTCTGC
ACAGTAGTAAGCTTAAGTTTAAACCGCTGATCAGCCTCGACTGTGCCTTCTAGTTGCCAGCCATCTGTTG
TTTGCCCCTCCCCCGTGCCTTCCTTGACCCTGGAAGGTGCCACTCCCACTGTCCTTTCCTAATAAAATGA
GGAAATTGCATCGCATTGTCTGAGTAGGTGTCATTCTATTCTGGGGGGTGGGGTGGGGCAGGACAGCAAG
GGGGAGGATTGGGAAGACAATAGCAGGCATGCTGGGGATGCGGTGGGCTCTATGGCTTCTGAGGCGGAAA
GAACCAGCTGGGGCTCTAGGGGGTATCCCC
[70 nt withheld, positions 521-590]
G
[53 nt withheld, positions 592-644]
CGCCGGCTT
