Addgene plasmid #13236: pc3XB-ZF102
Depositing lab: Daniel Voytas. Depositing organization: Iowa State University. Publication: Standardized reagents and protocols for engineering zinc finger nucleases by modular assembly. Wright DA, Thibodeau-Beganny S, Sander JD, Winfrey RJ, Hirsh AS, Eichtinger M, Fu F, Porteus MH, Dobbs D, Voytas DF, Joung JK. Nat Protoc. 2006;1(3):1637-52. doi: 10.1038/nprot.2006.259 PubMed 17406455.
Backbone
  Vector backbone: pc3XB
  Backbone manufacturer: Modified Invitrogen pcDNA3
  Backbone size w/o insert (bp): 5400
  Vector type: Mammalian Expression
  Selectable markers: Neomycin (select with G418)
Growth in bacteria
  Bacterial resistance: Ampicillin, 100 μg/mL
  Growth temperature: 37°C
  Growth strain: XL1 Blue
  Copy number: High Copy
Gene/Insert
  Gene/Insert name: ZF102
  Insert size (bp): 90
  Cloning method: Restriction Enzyme; 5′ cloning site XbaI (not destroyed); 3′ cloning site BamHI (not destroyed)
  Sequencing primers: 5′ T7
Terms and licenses: Academic/Nonprofit Terms; Industry Terms: Not Available to Industry
Depositor comments: Part of the Zinc Finger Consortium Modular Assembly Kit v1.0. Finger protein sequence: PGEKPYKCPECGKSFSRNDALTEHQRTH. Target DNA sequence: CTG. This zinc finger is derived from the Barbas module set.
How to cite: pc3XB-ZF102 was a gift from Daniel Voytas (Addgene plasmid # 13236 ; http://n2t.net/addgene:13236 ; RRID:Addgene_13236)
